>Addgene plasmid #37752 | pUASp YFP RabX1 CA | addgene partial sequence | sequence record 55799 | EGFP-C 5'-CATGGTCCTGCTGGAGTTCGTG-3'
TGTACAGTCCGGACTCAGATCTCGAGCTCAAGCTTCGAATTCTGCAGTCGACGGTACCGCGGGCCCGGGA
TCATCAACAAGTTTGTACAAAAAAGCAGGCTTAATGCGCGGAATCGAGGGCAAAGTGCTTGTTCTGGGCT
CGCGAGGTGTGGGCAAAACACGTTTGGTCATCCGCTACATAAAGAACACGCTGCACCGCAAGGAGAGCGA
GGTGCCCACGATAGCCGTGTCCTTCTTCACGTGCAACATCATCCTGGACGAGGTCAAAATTAAATTGCAA
ATCTGGGATACAGCTGGCCTAGAGCGGTATCGGGCGGTGGCGCCCATGTACTACAGGAATGCCAACGCCG
CCATTCTGGTCTTCGATCTAACGCAGTACAAGACCTTCACGGAGATCAAGTCGTGGATTCAGGAACTGCA
CCGCAATGTCCAGGACCCGATGATACTGACGCTGGTGGGTAACAAGATGGACATGCAGGCGCAGCGAGCG
GTCTCCCGGGAGGAGGCCTTCGTCTTCGCCACCTCCATTGGGGCCACCTACTTCGAAACATCCACCGAAA
CGGATCAGGGACTGGAGCAAGTGTTCATCTCCACTGCCCAGGGACTGGTTCGCCTGGCAGACGAGGGCAA
GAGTCCGTCGCTGCGCTCCTTCCAGTCGACTGATTCGCTGGCCTACACCAACACCAACACTGCCTTCAGT
CACACGGTGGCCGCCCTGGCCAGGAGTTCCGGAAATGCAGCGTTTCGTCTGCCCTACGTGGACATTGGCT
TGGCGGTGGAGGGCGAGGACGTGAAGACCAATGGCGTGGGGCGTCTGGAAACG
