[The description below was written by a language model from this plasmid's Addgene catalogue record.]
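Description:
pUASp YFP RabX1 CA is a Drosophila expression plasmid built on the pUASp backbone (listed at about 9.9 kb without the insert), a vector of the GAL4/UAS family. It is propagated in E. coli under ampicillin selection; the copy number is recorded as unknown. No feature table accompanies the entry, so the origin of replication, any fly transformation marker and other backbone elements are not documented here.

The insert is the D. melanogaster small GTPase RabX1 (gene chrw, CG3870), introduced by Gateway cloning and carrying a Q66L substitution annotated as constitutively active. In Rab GTPases, replacing this conserved catalytic glutamine generally impairs GTP hydrolysis, which holds the protein in its GTP-bound, active state. YFP is supplied by the backbone and fused to the N terminus of RabX1. This leaves the C terminus free, where Rab proteins are normally lipid-modified for membrane attachment. The promoter field reads "GAL4", meaning that expression is GAL4-responsive: transcription depends on upstream activating sequences that are bound by the yeast GAL4 activator, so the fusion is produced only in tissues or cells where a GAL4 driver is present.

The plasmid belongs to a systematic collection of tagged Drosophila Rab constructs. It allows spatially controlled expression of a fluorescent, activated RabX1, which can be used to visualise the protein's subcellular localisation and to examine the consequences of persistent RabX1 activity on membrane trafficking in flies or fly cells.
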