Addgene plasmid #37752: pUASp YFP RabX1 CA
Depositing lab: Matthew Scott. Depositing organization: Stanford University. Publication: Thirty-one flavors of Drosophila rab proteins. Zhang J, Schulze KL, Hiesinger PR, Suyama K, Wang S, Fish M, Acar M, Hoskins RA, Bellen HJ, Scott MP. Genetics. 2007 Jun;176(2):1307-22. Epub 2007 Apr 3. 10.1534/genetics.106.066761 PubMed 17409086.
Backbone
  Vector backbone: pUASp
  Backbone size w/o insert (bp): 9939
  Vector type: Insect Expression ; Drosophila
Growth in bacteria
  Bacterial resistance: Ampicillin, 100 μg/mL
  Growth temperature: 37°C
  Growth strain: Top10
  Copy number: Unknown
Gene/Insert
  Gene/Insert name: RabX1
  Species: D. melanogaster (fly)
  Mutation: Q66L (constitutive active)
  Entrez Gene: chrw (a.k.a. Dmel_CG3870, AAF47018, CG3870, Chrw, DmRabX1, Dmel\CG3870, RAB5c, RabX1, chr, l(2)k06908)
  Promoter: GAL4
  Tag / fusion protein: YFP (N terminal on backbone)
  Cloning method: Gateway Cloning
  Sequencing primers: 5′ EGFP-C; 3′ pUASp-3 (5'-AGGTTTAACCAGGGGATGCT-3')
Terms and licenses: Academic/Nonprofit Terms; Industry Terms: Not Available to Industry
How to cite: pUASp YFP RabX1 CA was a gift from Matthew Scott (Addgene plasmid # 37752 ; http://n2t.net/addgene:37752 ; RRID:Addgene_37752)
